Addgene plasmid #161456: pDONR221-LETM1_STOP
Purpose: Gateway entry clone with codon-optimized ORF sequence for subcloning into custom expression vectors. Contains a STOP codon at the end of the codon-optimized ORF sequence.
Depositing lab: RESOLUTE Consortium & Giulio Superti-Furga. Depositing organization: CeMM Research Center for Molecular Medicine. Publication: The RESOLUTE consortium: unlocking SLC transporters for drug discovery. Superti-Furga G, Lackner D, Wiedmer T, Ingles-Prieto A, Barbosa B, Girardi E, Goldmann U, Gurtl B, Klavins K, Klimek C, Lindinger S, Lineiro-Retes E, Muller AC, Onstein S, Redinger G, Reil D, Sedlyarov V, Wolf G, Crawford M, Everley R, ... Steppan CM. Nat Rev Drug Discov. 2020 Jul;19(7):429-430. doi: 10.1038/d41573-020-00056-6. PubMed 32265506.
Backbone
  Vector backbone: pDONR221
  Backbone manufacturer: ThermoFisher Scientific
  Backbone size w/o insert (bp): 2550
  Vector type: Mammalian Expression
Growth in bacteria
  Bacterial resistance: Kanamycin, 50 μg/mL
  Growth temperature: 37°C
  Growth strain: NEB Stable
  Copy number: High Copy
Gene/Insert
  Gene/Insert name: LETM1 (alt name: SLC55A1)
  Species: H. sapiens (human)
  Insert size (bp): 2220
  Entrez Gene: LETM1 (a.k.a. SLC55A1)
  Cloning method: Gateway Cloning
  Sequencing primers: 5′ M13-fwd; 3′ M13-rev
Terms and licenses: Academic/Nonprofit Terms; Industry Terms
Depositor comments: This plasmid contains a STOP codon at the end of the codon-optimized ORF. For the version of this plasmid that does not contain a STOP codon, please see Addgene plasmid 132290 For more information on the full Resolute plasmid collection, please see www.addgene.org/depositor-collections/re-solute/. Please provide your feedback on this plasmid to the RESOLUTE consortium by filling out their RESOLUTE repository feedback form: https://forms.office.com/Pages/ResponsePage.aspx?id=0e05yklzmkS7rjFGQL4N7z4feCLQvEJAmVcOCM_u885UN1JJRko0Ukg4TVQwNTZLOUxPQVJWT1NHUCQlQCN0PWcu
How to cite: pDONR221-LETM1_STOP was a gift from RESOLUTE Consortium & Giulio Superti-Furga (Addgene plasmid # 161456 ; http://n2t.net/addgene:161456 ; RRID:Addgene_161456)
