[The description below was written by a language model from this plasmid's Addgene catalogue record and pLannotate feature annotations shown in this document.]
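Description:
pDONR221-LETM1_STOP is a Gateway entry clone built on the pDONR221 backbone, carrying a codon-optimized open reading frame for human LETM1 (also known as SLC55A1). The plasmid is about 4.8 kb and is propagated in E. coli from a high-copy ColE1/pUC-type origin under kanamycin selection, provided by an aminoglycoside phosphotransferase (KanR) gene. Although the catalogue lists the vector type as mammalian expression, the annotated sequence shows no eukaryotic promoter or polyadenylation signal, so the plasmid is a shuttle for the ORF rather than an expression vector in its own right.

The roughly 2.2 kb LETM1 coding sequence sits between attL1 and attL2 sites, the recombination sites recognised by LR Clonase. This allows the ORF to be transferred directionally into any attR-containing destination vector, which then supplies the promoter, tags and selection appropriate to the target host. Because this version retains a stop codon at the end of the ORF, it suits native expression or N-terminal fusions, but not C-terminal tagging; the depositor notes that a separate version without the stop codon exists. Other backbone elements include rrnB T1 and T2 terminators upstream of the cassette, which shield the insert from read-through transcription, a T7 promoter just outside attL2 that points back towards the insert, and small residual lacI and lacZα fragments with no evident function here.

LETM1 encodes a mitochondrial proton/calcium antiporter that is also implicated in maintaining mitochondrial tubular morphology, cristae organisation and respiratory supercomplex assembly. The clone belongs to a consortium collection of solute carrier constructs intended for subcloning into custom expression vectors.
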