Features (pLannotate 1.2.2; 10 found; start..end, strand, type, name):
      1..100     +  protein_bind   attL1: mutant version of attL; recombination site for the Gateway® LR reaction LR Clonase™
    106..2322    +  CDS            LETM1: LETM1_HUMAN - Experimental evidence at protein level: Swiss-Prot protein existence level 1. Mitochondrial proton/calcium antiporter that mediates proton- dependent calcium efflux from mitochondrion (PubMed:19797662). Crucial for the maintenance of mitochondrial tubular networks and for the assembly of the supercomplexes of the respiratory chain (PubMed:18628306). Required for the maintenance of the tubular shape and cristae organization (PubMed:18628306). In contrast to SLC8B1/NCLX, does not constitute the major factor for mitochondrial calcium extrusion (PubMed:24898248). From Homo sapiens (H
   2327..2426    -  protein_bind   attL2: mutant version of attL; recombination site for the Gateway® LR reaction LR Clonase™
   2444..2462    -  promoter       T7 promoter: promoter for bacteriophage T7 RNA polymerase
   2596..3405    +  CDS            KanR: aminoglycoside phosphotransferase; aph(3')-Ia; confers resistance to kanamycin in bacteria or G418 (Geneticin®) in eukaryotes
   3552..4140    +  rep_origin     ori: high-copy-number ColE1/pMB1/pBR322/pUC origin of replication
   4323..4415    +  CDS            lacI (fragment): lac repressor; lacI; The lac repressor binds to the lac operator to inhibit transcription in E. coli. This inhibition can be relieved by adding lactose or isopropyl-β-D-thiogalactopyranoside (IPTG).
   4470..4497    -  terminator     rrnB T2 terminator: transcription terminator T2 from the E. coli rrnB gene
   4629..4672    +  terminator     rrnB T1 terminator: Escherichia coli rrnB; transcription terminator T1 from the E. coli rrnB gene
   4719..4755    -  CDS            lacZα (fragment): LacZα fragment of β-galactosidase; lacZ fragment
>Addgene plasmid #161456 | pDONR221-LETM1_STOP | addgene full sequence | sequence record 367478 | Addgene NGS Result
CAAATAATGATTTTATTTTGACTGATAGTGACCTGTTCGTTGCAACACATTGATGAGCAATGCTTTTTTA
TAATGCCAACTTTGTACAAAAAAGCAGGCTCCACCATGGCAAGCATCCTGCTGCGGTCCTGCAGGGGAAG
AGCACCAGCAAGACTGCCACCTCCACCAAGGTACACCGTGCCAAGAGGAAGCCCAGGCGACCCAGCCCAC
CTGTCTTGCGCCAGCACACTGGGCCTGAGGAACTGTCTGAATGTGCCCTTCGGCTGCTGTACCCCTATCC
ACCCAGTGTATACAAGCTCCAGGGGCGATCACCTGGGATGCTGGGCACTGAGGCCAGAGTGTCTGAGGAT
CGTGTCCCGCGCCCCTTGGACCTCCACATCTGTGGGCTTTGTGGCAGTGGGACCACAGTGTCTGCCCGTG
CGCGGATGGCACTCTAGCAGGCCAGTGAGAGACGATTCTGTGGTGGAGAAGTCCCTGAAGTCTCTGAAGG
ACAAGAACAAGAAGCTGGAGGAGGGAGGACCCGTGTACAGCCCTCCAGCCGAGGTGGTGGTGAAGAAGTC
CCTGGGACAGCGGGTGCTGGACGAGCTGAAGCACTACTATCACGGCTTCAGACTGCTGTGGATCGATACC
AAGATCGCCGCCCGGATGCTGTGGAGAATCCTGAATGGCCACAGCCTGACACGGAGAGAGAGGCGCCAGT
TCCTGAGGATCTGCGCCGATCTGTTTCGCCTGGTGCCTTTCCTGGTGTTTGTGGTGGTGCCTTTCATGGA
GTTTCTGCTGCCAGTGGCCGTGAAGCTGTTCCCTAACATGCTGCCATCCACCTTTGAGACACAGTCTCTG
AAGGAGGAGCGGCTGAAGAAGGAGCTGAGAGTGAAGCTGGAGCTGGCCAAGTTCCTGCAGGACACCATCG
AGGAGATGGCCCTGAAGAATAAGGCCGCCAAGGGCAGCGCCACCAAGGATTTTTCCGTGTTCTTTCAGAA
GATCAGGGAGACAGGAGAGAGGCCATCCAACGAGGAGATCATGAGGTTCTCTAAGCTGTTTGAGGACGAG
CTGACCCTGGATAATCTGACACGCCCTCAGCTGGTGGCCCTGTGCAAGCTGCTGGAGCTGCAGTCCATCG
GCACCAACAATTTCCTGAGGTTTCAGCTGACAATGAGGCTGCGCTCCATCAAGGCCGACGATAAGCTGAT
CGCCGAGGAGGGCGTGGACTCTCTGAACGTGAAGGAGCTGCAGGCAGCATGTAGGGCAAGAGGAATGCGG
GCCCTGGGCGTGACCGAGGACAGGCTGAGGGGACAGCTGAAGCAGTGGCTGGATCTGCACCTGCACCAGG
AGATCCCTACCTCTCTGCTGATCCTGAGCAGAGCCATGTATCTGCCCGACACACTGTCTCCTGCCGATCA
GCTGAAGAGCACCCTGCAGACACTGCCAGAGATCGTGGCCAAGGAGGCACAGGTGAAGGTGGCAGAGGTG
GAGGGAGAGCAGGTGGACAATAAGGCCAAGCTGGAGGCCACCCTGCAGGAGGAGGCAGCAATCCAGCAGG
AGCACCGGGAGAAGGAGCTGCAGAAGAGATCTGAGGTGGCCAAGGATTTTGAGCCCGAGAGGGTGGTGGC
AGCACCACAGAGGCCTGGAACCGAGCCCCAGCCTGAGATGCCTGACACAGTGCTGCAGAGCGAGACCCTG
AAGGATACAGCCCCAGTGCTGGAGGGCCTGAAGGAGGAGGAGATCACCAAGGAGGAGATCGACATCCTGT
CTGATGCCTGTAGCAAGCTGCAGGAGCAGAAGAAGAGCCTGACAAAGGAGAAGGAGGAGCTGGAGCTGCT
GAAGGAGGACGTGCAGGATTACTCTGAGGACCTGCAGGAGATCAAGAAGGAGCTGAGCAAGACCGGCGAG
GAGAAGTATGTGGAGGAGAGCAAGGCCTCCAAGAGGCTGACAAAGCGCGTGCAGCAGATGATCGGCCAGA
TCGACGGCCTGATCAGCCAGCTGGAGATGGATCAGCAGGCAGGCAAGCTGGCACCAGCAAACGGAATGCC
AACCGGCGAGAATGTGATCTCCGTGGCCGAGCTGATCAACGCCATGAAGCAGGTGAAGCACATCCCCGAG
TCCAAGCTGACATCTCTGGCCGCCGCCCTGGACGAGAACAAGGATGGCAAGGTCAATATCGACGATCTGG
TGAAAGTGATCGAGCTGGTGGACAAGGAGGATGTGCACATCAGCACCTCCCAGGTGGCCGAGATCGTGGC
CACACTGGAGAAGGAGGAGAAGGTGGAGGAGAAGGAGAAGGCCAAGGAGAAGGCCGAGAAGGAGGTGGCC
GAGGTGAAGTCCTGAGACCCAGCTTTCTTGTACAAAGTTGGCATTATAAGAAAGCATTGCTTATCAATTT
GTTGCAACGAACAGGTCACTATCAGTCAAAATAAAATCATTATTTGCCATCCAGCTGATATCCCCTATAG
TGAGTCGTATTACATGGTCATAGCTGTTTCCTGGCAGCTCTGGCCCGTGTCTCAAAATCTCTGATGTTAC
ATTGCACAAGATAAAAATATATCATCATGAACAATAAAACTGTCTGCTTACATAAACAGTAATACAAGGG
GTGTTATGAGCCATATTCAACGGGAAACGTCGAGGCCGCGATTAAATTCCAACATGGATGCTGATTTATA
TGGGTATAAATGGGCTCGCGATAATGTCGGGCAATCAGGTGCGACAATCTATCGCTTGTATGGGAAGCCC
GATGCGCCAGAGTTGTTTCTGAAACATGGCAAAGGTAGCGTTGCCAATGATGTTACAGATGAGATGGTCA
GACTAAACTGGCTGACGGAATTTATGCCTCTTCCGACCATCAAGCATTTTATCCGTACTCCTGATGATGC
ATGGTTACTCACCACTGCGATCCCCGGAAAAACAGCATTCCAGGTATTAGAAGAATATCCTGATTCAGGT
GAAAATATTGTTGATGCGCTGGCAGTGTTCCTGCGCCGGTTGCATTCGATTCCTGTTTGTAATTGTCCTT
TTAACAGCGATCGCGTATTTCGTCTCGCTCAGGCGCAATCACGAATGAATAACGGTTTGGTTGATGCGAG
TGATTTTGATGACGAGCGTAATGGCTGGCCTGTTGAACAAGTCTGGAAAGAAATGCATAAACTTTTGCCA
TTCTCACCGGATTCAGTCGTCACTCATGGTGATTTCTCACTTGATAACCTTATTTTTGACGAGGGGAAAT
TAATAGGTTGTATTGATGTTGGACGAGTCGGAATCGCAGACCGATACCAGGATCTTGCCATCCTATGGAA
CTGCCTCGGTGAGTTTTCTCCTTCATTACAGAAACGGCTTTTTCAAAAATATGGTATTGATAATCCTGAT
ATGAATAAATTGCAGTTTCATTTGATGCTCGATGAGTTTTTCTAATCAGAATTGGTTAATTGGTTGTAAC
ACTGGCAGAGCATTACGCTGACTTGACGGGACGGCGCAAGCTCATGACCAAAATCCCTTAACGTGAGTTA
CGCGTCGTTCCACTGAGCGTCAGACCCCGTAGAAAAGATCAAAGGATCTTCTTGAGATCCTTTTTTTCTG
CGCGTAATCTGCTGCTTGCAAACAAAAAAACCACCGCTACCAGCGGTGGTTTGTTTGCCGGATCAAGAGC
TACCAACTCTTTTTCCGAAGGTAACTGGCTTCAGCAGAGCGCAGATACCAAATACTGTTCTTCTAGTGTA
GCCGTAGTTAGGCCACCACTTCAAGAACTCTGTAGCACCGCCTACATACCTCGCTCTGCTAATCCTGTTA
CCAGTGGCTGCTGCCAGTGGCGATAAGTCGTGTCTTACCGGGTTGGACTCAAGACGATAGTTACCGGATA
AGGCGCAGCGGTCGGGCTGAACGGGGGGTTCGTGCACACAGCCCAGCTTGGAGCGAACGACCTACACCGA
ACTGAGATACCTACAGCGTGAGCTATGAGAAAGCGCCACGCTTCCCGAAGGGAGAAAGGCGGACAGGTAT
CCGGTAAGCGGCAGGGTCGGAACAGGAGAGCGCACGAGGGAGCTTCCAGGGGGAAACGCCTGGTATCTTT
ATAGTCCTGTCGGGTTTCGCCACCTCTGACTTGAGCGTCGATTTTTGTGATGCTCGTCAGGGGGGCGGAG
CCTATGGAAAAACGCCAGCAACGCGGCCTTTTTACGGTTCCTGGCCTTTTGCTGGCCTTTTGCTCACATG
TTCTTTCCTGCGTTATCCCCTGATTCTGTGGATAACCGTATTACCGCCTTTGAGTGAGCTGATACCGCTC
GCCGCAGCCGAACGACCGAGCGCAGCGAGTCAGTGAGCGAGGAAGCGGAAGAGCGCCCAATACGCAAACC
GCCTCTCCCCGCGCGTTGGCCGATTCATTAATGCAGCTGGCACGACAGGTTTCCCGACTGGAAAGCGGGC
AGTGAGCGCAACGCAATTAATACGCGTACCGCTAGCCAGGAAGAGTTTGTAGAAACGCAAAAAGGCCATC
CGTCAGGATGGCCTTCTGCTTAGTTTGATGCCTGGCAGTTTATGGCGGGCGTCCTGCCCGCCACCCTCCG
GGCCGTTGCTTCACAACGTTCAAATCCGCTCCCGGCGGATTTGTCCTACTCAGGAGAGCGTTCACCGACA
AACAACAGATAAAACGAAAGGCCCAGTCTTCCGACTGAGCCTTTCGTTTTATTTGATGCCTGGCAGTTCC
CTACTCTCGCGTTAACGCTAGCATGGATGTTTTCCCAGTCACGACGTTGTAAAACGACGGCCAGTCTTAA
GCTCGGGCCC
