>Addgene plasmid #161456 | pDONR221-LETM1_STOP | depositor partial sequence | sequence record 312847 | Codon-optimized ORF of LETM1
ATGGCAAGCATCCTGCTGCGGTCCTGCAGGGGAAGAGCACCAGCAAGACTGCCACCTCCACCAAGGTACA
CCGTGCCAAGAGGAAGCCCAGGCGACCCAGCCCACCTGTCTTGCGCCAGCACACTGGGCCTGAGGAACTG
TCTGAATGTGCCCTTCGGCTGCTGTACCCCTATCCACCCAGTGTATACAAGCTCCAGGGGCGATCACCTG
GGATGCTGGGCACTGAGGCCAGAGTGTCTGAGGATCGTGTCCCGCGCCCCTTGGACCTCCACATCTGTGG
GCTTTGTGGCAGTGGGACCACAGTGTCTGCCCGTGCGCGGATGGCACTCTAGCAGGCCAGTGAGAGACGA
TTCTGTGGTGGAGAAGTCCCTGAAGTCTCTGAAGGACAAGAACAAGAAGCTGGAGGAGGGAGGACCCGTG
TACAGCCCTCCAGCCGAGGTGGTGGTGAAGAAGTCCCTGGGACAGCGGGTGCTGGACGAGCTGAAGCACT
ACTATCACGGCTTCAGACTGCTGTGGATCGATACCAAGATCGCCGCCCGGATGCTGTGGAGAATCCTGAA
TGGCCACAGCCTGACACGGAGAGAGAGGCGCCAGTTCCTGAGGATCTGCGCCGATCTGTTTCGCCTGGTG
CCTTTCCTGGTGTTTGTGGTGGTGCCTTTCATGGAGTTTCTGCTGCCAGTGGCCGTGAAGCTGTTCCCTA
ACATGCTGCCATCCACCTTTGAGACACAGTCTCTGAAGGAGGAGCGGCTGAAGAAGGAGCTGAGAGTGAA
GCTGGAGCTGGCCAAGTTCCTGCAGGACACCATCGAGGAGATGGCCCTGAAGAATAAGGCCGCCAAGGGC
AGCGCCACCAAGGATTTTTCCGTGTTCTTTCAGAAGATCAGGGAGACAGGAGAGAGGCCATCCAACGAGG
AGATCATGAGGTTCTCTAAGCTGTTTGAGGACGAGCTGACCCTGGATAATCTGACACGCCCTCAGCTGGT
GGCCCTGTGCAAGCTGCTGGAGCTGCAGTCCATCGGCACCAACAATTTCCTGAGGTTTCAGCTGACAATG
AGGCTGCGCTCCATCAAGGCCGACGATAAGCTGATCGCCGAGGAGGGCGTGGACTCTCTGAACGTGAAGG
AGCTGCAGGCAGCATGTAGGGCAAGAGGAATGCGGGCCCTGGGCGTGACCGAGGACAGGCTGAGGGGACA
GCTGAAGCAGTGGCTGGATCTGCACCTGCACCAGGAGATCCCTACCTCTCTGCTGATCCTGAGCAGAGCC
ATGTATCTGCCCGACACACTGTCTCCTGCCGATCAGCTGAAGAGCACCCTGCAGACACTGCCAGAGATCG
TGGCCAAGGAGGCACAGGTGAAGGTGGCAGAGGTGGAGGGAGAGCAGGTGGACAATAAGGCCAAGCTGGA
GGCCACCCTGCAGGAGGAGGCAGCAATCCAGCAGGAGCACCGGGAGAAGGAGCTGCAGAAGAGATCTGAG
GTGGCCAAGGATTTTGAGCCCGAGAGGGTGGTGGCAGCACCACAGAGGCCTGGAACCGAGCCCCAGCCTG
AGATGCCTGACACAGTGCTGCAGAGCGAGACCCTGAAGGATACAGCCCCAGTGCTGGAGGGCCTGAAGGA
GGAGGAGATCACCAAGGAGGAGATCGACATCCTGTCTGATGCCTGTAGCAAGCTGCAGGAGCAGAAGAAG
AGCCTGACAAAGGAGAAGGAGGAGCTGGAGCTGCTGAAGGAGGACGTGCAGGATTACTCTGAGGACCTGC
AGGAGATCAAGAAGGAGCTGAGCAAGACCGGCGAGGAGAAGTATGTGGAGGAGAGCAAGGCCTCCAAGAG
GCTGACAAAGCGCGTGCAGCAGATGATCGGCCAGATCGACGGCCTGATCAGCCAGCTGGAGATGGATCAG
CAGGCAGGCAAGCTGGCACCAGCAAACGGAATGCCAACCGGCGAGAATGTGATCTCCGTGGCCGAGCTGA
TCAACGCCATGAAGCAGGTGAAGCACATCCCCGAGTCCAAGCTGACATCTCTGGCCGCCGCCCTGGACGA
GAACAAGGATGGCAAGGTCAATATCGACGATCTGGTGAAAGTGATCGAGCTGGTGGACAAGGAGGATGTG
CACATCAGCACCTCCCAGGTGGCCGAGATCGTGGCCACACTGGAGAAGGAGGAGAAGGTGGAGGAGAAGG
AGAAGGCCAAGGAGAAGGCCGAGAAGGAGGTGGCCGAGGTGAAGTCCTGA
